>Addgene plasmid #188071 | pN1-RnKIF5C(1-560)-Halo-Flag | addgene full sequence | sequence record 368397 | Addgene NGS Result
TAGTTATTAATAGTAATCAATTACGGGGTCATTAGTTCATAGCCCATATATGGAGTTCCGCGTTACATAA
CTTACGGTAAATGGCCCGCCTGGCTGACCGCCCAACGACCCCCGCCCATTGACGTCAATAATGACGTATG
TTCCCATAGTAACGCCAATAGGGACTTTCCATTGACGTCAATGGGTGGAGTATTTACGGTAAACTGCCCA
CTTGGCAGTACATCAAGTGTATCATATGCCAAGTACGCCCCCTATTGACGTCAATGACGGTAAATGGCCC
GCCTGGCATTATGCCCAGTACATGACCTTATGGGACTTTCCTACTTGGCAGTACATCTACGTATTAGTCA
TCGCTATTACCATGGTGATGCGGTTTTGGCAGTACATCAATGGGCGTGGATAGCGGTTTGACTCACGGGG
ATTTCCAAGTCTCCACCCCATTGACGTCAATGGGAGTTTGTTTTGGCACCAAAATCAACGGGACTTTCCA
AAATGTCGTAACAACTCCGCCCCATTGACGCAAATGGGCGGTAGGCGTGTACGGTGGGAGGTCTATATAA
GCAGAGCTGGTTTAGTGAACCGTCAGATCCGCTAGCGCTACCGGACTCAGATCTCGAGCTCAAGCTTCGA
ATTCATGGCGGATCCAGCCGAATGCAGCATCAAAGTGATGTGCCGGTTCCGGCCCCTCAACGAAGCTGAG
ATCCTCCGCGGGGACAAATTCATCCCCAAATTCAAAGGCGAGGAGACGGTGGTGATCGGGCAAGGGAAGC
CGTATGTCTTTGACCGAGTTCTGCCGCCCAACACAACCCAGGAGCAGGTCTACAATGCCTGTGCGAAGCA
GATTGTCAAAGATGTCCTCGAGGGTTACAATGGGACAATTTTTGCATACGGGCAGACTTCATCAGGAAAA
ACTCATACCATGGAGGGGAAGCTGCACGATCCTCAGCTTATGGGTATCATACCCAGGATCGCACACGATA
TTTTCGATCACATCTATTCCATGGATGAGAACTTGGAGTTTCATATCAAGGTTTCCTATTTTGAGATCTA
CTTGGACAAAATAAGGGACTTGCTTGACGTGTCCAAGACCAACTTGGCTGTTCATGAAGACAAAAACAGA
GTCCCCTATGTAAAGGGGTGCACCGAGAGGTTTGTGTCAAGCCCGGAGGAGGTCATGGATGTGATCGATG
AGGGCAAAGCAAACCGACATGTGGCTGTGACAAACATGAACGAACACAGCTCCAGGAGTCACAGTATCTT
CCTGATTAACATTAAACAAGAGAATGTGGAGACTGAAAAAAAACTCAGCGGGAAGCTGTATTTGGTTGAT
TTGGCTGGGAGTGAAAAGGTCAGCAAAACTGGTGCCGAGGGAGCTGTTCTTGATGAAGCTAAAAATATCA
ACAAGTCTTTGTCTGCTCTTGGAAATGTGATCTCTGCCTTGGCAGAAGGGACAAAAACACATGTGCCATA
CCGGGACAGCAAGATGACTCGGATTCTCCAGGACTCTCTGGGTGGGAACTGCAGGACCACCATTGTCATT
TGCTGTTCTCCTTCAGTCTTCAATGAGGCTGAGACCAAGTCCACGCTGATGTTTGGACAGAGAGCAAAGA
CCATCAAGAATACAGTCTCTGTGAACTTGGAACTAACAGCAGAAGAATGGAAGAAGAAATATGAAAAAGA
GAAAGAGAAGAATAAGGCCCTGAAGAGTGTCATCCAGCATCTGGAGGTGGAGCTGAACAGGTGGAGGAAC
GGGGAAGCTGTGCCTGAGGATGAACAGATCAGTGCCAAGGACCAGAAGAACCTGGAGCCCTGCGACAACA
CACCCATCATAGACAACATCACACCTGTGGTTGACGGCATCTCTGCTGAGAAAGAGAAGTATGACGAGGA
AATCACCAGTCTGTACCGACAGCTGGATGACAAGGACGATGAAATTAACCAGCAGAGCCAGCTGGCTGAA
AAGCTGAAGCAACAGATGTTGGATCAGGACGAGCTTCTAGCTTCCACCAGAAGGGACTACGAGAAAATCC
AGGAGGAGCTGACCCGCCTCCAGATTGAAAACGAGGCGGCTAAAGACGAGGTGAAGGAGGTCCTCCAGGC
CCTGGAGGAGCTGGCTGTCAATTACGACCAGAAGTCACAGGAAGTGGAGGACAAGACCCGGGCCAACGAG
CAACTGACCGATGAGCTGGCCCAGAAAACGACGACACTGACAACCACCCAGCGGGAGCTGAGTCAGCTAC
AGGAGCTTAGCAACCACCAGAAGAAGAGGGCCACGGAGATCCTGAACCTGCTTCTCAAGGATCTGGGCGA
GCTGGTACCGCGGGCCCGGGATCCACCGGTCGCCACCATGGGTTCCGAAATCGGTACAGGCTTCCCCTTC
GACCCCCATTATGTGGAAGTCCTGGGCGAGCGTATGCACTACGTCGATGTTGGACCGCGGGATGGCACGC
CTGTGCTGTTCCTGCACGGTAACCCGACCTCGTCCTACCTGTGGCGCAACATCATCCCGCATGTAGCACC
GAGTCATCGGTGCATTGCTCCAGACCTGATCGGGATGGGAAAATCGGACAAACCAGACCTCGATTATTTC
TTCGACGACCACGTCCGCTACCTCGATGCCTTCATCGAAGCCTTGGGTTTGGAAGAGGTCGTCCTGGTCA
TCCACGACTGGGGCTCAGCTCTCGGATTCCACTGGGCCAAGCGCAATCCGGAACGGGTCAAAGGTATTGC
ATGTATGGAATTCATCCGGCCTATCCCGACGTGGGACGAATGGCCAGAATTCGCCCGTGAGACCTTCCAG
GCCTTCCGGACCGCCGACGTCGGCCGAGAGTTGATCATCGATCAGAACGCTTTCATCGAGGGTGCGCTCC
CGATGGGGGTCGTCCGTCCGCTTACGGAGGTCGAGATGGACCACTATCGCGAGCCCTTCCTCAAGCCTGT
TGACCGAGAGCCACTGTGGCGATTCCCCAACGAGCTGCCCATCGCCGGTGAGCCCGCGAACATCGTCGCG
CTCGTCGAGGCATACATGAACTGGCTGCACCAGTCACCTGTCCCGAAGTTGTTGTTCTGGGGCACACCCG
GCGTACTGATCCCCCCGGCCGAAGCCGCGAGACTTGCCGAAAGCCTCCCCAACTGCAAGACAGTGGACAT
CGGCCCGGGATTGTTCTTGCTCCAGGAAGACAACCCGGACCTTATCGGCAGTGAGATCGCGCGCTGGCTC
CCAGGACTGGCCGGCGGTGTACAAGGAGATTACAAGGATGACGATGACAAGTGAGCGGCCGCGACTCTAG
ATCATAATCAGCCATACCACATTTGTAGAGGTTTTACTTGCTTTAAAAAACCTCCCACACCTCCCCCTGA
ACCTGAAACATAAAATGAATGCAATTGTTGTTGTTAACTTGTTTATTGCAGCTTATAATGGTTACAAATA
AAGCAATAGCATCACAAATTTCACAAATAAAGCATTTTTTTCACTGCATTCTAGTTGTGGTTTGTCCAAA
CTCATCAATGTATCTTAAGGCGTAAATTGTAAGCGTTAATATTTTGTTAAAATTCGCGTTAAATTTTTGT
TAAATCAGCTCATTTTTTAACCAATAGGCCGAAATCGGCAAAATCCCTTATAAATCAAAAGAATAGACCG
AGATAGGGT
[37 nt withheld, positions 3650-3686]
AAAGAACGTGGACTCCAACGTCAAAGG
[49 nt withheld, positions 3714-3762]
T
[91 nt withheld, positions 3764-3854]
G
[124 nt withheld, positions 3856-3979]
CAGGTGGCACTTTTCGGGGAAATGTGCGCGGAACCCCTATTTGTTTATTTTTCTAAATACATTCAAATAT
GTATCCGCTCATGAGACAATAACCCTGATAAATGCTTCAATAATATTGAAAAAGGAAGAGTCCTGAGGCG
GAAAGAACCAGCTGTGGAATGTGTGTCAGTTAGGGTGTGGAAAGTCCCCAGGCTCCCCAGCAGGCAGAAG
TATGCAAAGCATGCATCTCAATTAGTCAGCAACCAGGTGTGGAAAGTCCCCAGGCTCCCCAGCAGGCAGA
AGTATGCAAAGCATGCATCTCAATTAGTCAGCAACCATAGTCCCGCCCCTAACTCCGCCCATCCCGCCCC
TAACTCCGCCCAGTTCCGCCCATTCTCCGCCCCATGGCTGACTAATTTTTTTTATTTATGCAGAGGCCGA
GGCCGCCTCGGCCTCTGAGCTATTCCAGAAGTAGTGAGGAGGCTTTTTTGGAGGCCTAGGCTTTTGCAAA
GATCGATCAAGAGACAGGATGAGGATCGTTTCGCATGATTGAACAAGATGGATTGCACGCAGGTTCTCCG
GCCGCTTGGGTGGAGAGGCTATTCGGCTATGACTGGGCACAACAGACAATCGGCTGCTCTGATGCCGCCG
TGTTCCGGCTGTCAGCGCAGGGGCGCCCGGTTCTTTTTGTCAAGACCGACCTGTCCGGTGCCCTGAATGA
ACTGCAAGACGAGGCAGCGCGGCTATCGTGGCTGGCCACGACGGGCGTTCCTTGCGCAGCTGTGCTCGAC
GTTGTCACTGAAGCGGGAAGGGACTGGCTGCTATTGGGCGAAGTGCCGGGGCAGGATCTCCTGTCATCTC
ACCTTGCTCCTGCCGAGAAAGTATCCATCATGGCTGATGCAATGCGGCGGCTGCATACGCTTGATCCGGC
TACCTGCCCATTCGACCACCAAGCGAAACATCGCATCGAGCGAGCACGTACTCGGATGGAAGCCGGTCTT
GTCGATCAGGATGATCTGGACGAAGAGCATCAGGGGCTCGCGCCAGCCGAACTGTTCGCCAGGCTCAAGG
CGAGCATGCCCGACGGCGAGGATCTCGTCGTGACCCATGGCGATGCCTGCTTGCCGAATATCATGGTGGA
AAATGGCCGCTTTTCTGGATTCATCGACTGTGGCCGGCTGGGTGTGGCGGACCGCTATCAGGACATAGCG
TTGGCTACCCGTGATATTGCTGAAGAGCTTGGCGGCGAATGGGCTGACCGCTTCCTCGTGCTTTACGGTA
TCGCCGCTCCCGATTCGCAGCGCATCGCCTTCTATCGCCTTCTTGACGAGTTCTTCTGAGCGGGACTCTG
GGGTTCGAAATGACCGACCAAGCGACGCCCAACCTGCCATCACGAGATTTCGATTCCACCGCCGCCTTCT
ATGAAAGGTTGGGCTTCGGAATCGTTTTCCGGGACGCCGGCTGGATGATCCTCCAGCGCGGGGATCTCAT
GCTGGAGTTCTTCGCCCACCCTAGGGGGAGGCTAACTGAAACACGGAAGGAGACAATACCGGAAGGAACC
CGCGCTATGACGGCAATAAAAAGACAGAATAAAACGCACGGTGTTGGGTCGTTTGTTCATAAACGCGGGG
TTCGGTCCCAGGGCTGGCACTCTGTCGATACCCCACCGAGACCCCATTGGGGCCAATACGCCCGCGTTTC
TTCCTTTTCCCCACCCCACCCCCCAAGTTCGGGTGAAGGCCCAGGGCTCGCAGCCAACGTCGGGGCGGCA
GGCCCTGCCATAGCCTCAGGTTACTCATATATACTTTAGATTGATTTAAAACTTCATTTTTAATTTAAAA
GGATCTAGGTGAAGATCCTTTTTGATAATCTCATGACCAAAATCCCTTAACGTGAGTTTTCGTTCCACTG
AGCGTCAGACCCCGTAGAAAAGATCAAAGGATCTTCTTGAGATCCTTTTTTTCTGCGCGTAATCTGCTGC
TTGCAAACAAAAAAACCACCGCTACCAGCGGTGGTTTGTTTGCCGGATCAAGAGCTACCAACTCTTTTTC
CGAAGGTAACTGGCTTCAGCAGAGCGCAGATACCAAATACTGTTCTTCTAGTGTAGCCGTAGTTAGGCCA
CCACTTCAAGAACTCTGTAGCACCGCCTACATACCTCGCTCTGCTAATCCTGTTACCAGTGGCTGCTGCC
AGTGGCGATAAGTCGTGTCTTACCGGGTTGGACTCAAGACGATAGTTACCGGATAAGGCGCAGCGGTCGG
GCTGAACGGGGGGTTCGTGCACACAGCCCAGCTTGGAGCGAACGACCTACACCGAACTGAGATACCTACA
GCGTGAGCTATGAGAAAGCGCCACGCTTCCCGAAGGGAGAAAGGCGGACAGGTATCCGGTAAGCGGCAGG
GTCGGAACAGGAGAGCGCACGAGGGAGCTTCCAGGGGGAAACGCCTGGTATCTTTATAGTCCTGTCGGGT
TTCGCCACCTCTGACTTGAGCGTCGATTTTTGTGATGCTCGTCAGGGGGGCGGAGCCTATGGAAAAACGC
CAGCAACGCGGCCTTTTTACGGTTCCTGGCCTTTTGCTGGCCTTTTGCTCACATGTTCTTTCCTGCGTTA
TCCCCTGATTCTGTGGATAACCGTATTACCGCCATGCAT
Features (pLannotate 1.2.2; 18 found; start..end, strand, type, name):
     61..364     +  enhancer       CMV enhancer: human cytomegalovirus immediate early enhancer
    365..568     +  promoter       CMV promoter: human cytomegalovirus (CMV) immediate early promoter
    591..634     +  misc_feature   MCS (fragment): multiple cloning site
    635..1351    +  CDS            Kif5c: KIF5C_RAT - Also known as Nkhc2. Experimental evidence at protein level: Swiss-Prot protein existence level 1. Involved in synaptic transmission (By similarity). Mediates dendritic trafficking of mRNAs (By similarity). Kinesin is a microtubule-associated force-producing protein that may play a role in organelle transport (By similarity). Required for anterograde axonal transportation of MAPK8IP3/JIP3 which is essential for MAPK8IP3/JIP3 function in axon elongation (PubMed:23576431). From Rattus norvegicus (Rat).
   1562..2266    +  CDS            KINH_DORPE (fragment): Experimental evidence at protein level: Swiss-Prot protein existence level 1. Kinesin is a microtubule-associated force-producing protein that may play a role in organelle transport. From Doryteuthis pealeii (Longfin inshore squid) (Loligo pealeii).
   2314..2340    +  misc_feature   MCS (fragment): multiple cloning site
   2354..3232    +  CDS            dhaA: DHAA_RHOSD - Experimental evidence at protein level: Swiss-Prot protein existence level 1. Catalyzes hydrolytic cleavage of carbon-halogen bonds in halogenated aliphatic compounds, leading to the formation of the corresponding primary alcohols, halide ions and protons. Has a broad substrate specificity, which includes primary, secondary and cyclic haloalkanes (chain length > C4). From Rhodococcus sp. (strain TDTM0003).
   3248..3271    +  CDS            FLAG: FLAG® epitope tag, followed by an enterokinase cleavage site
   3290..3373    +  CDS            large T antigen (fragment): large T antigen from SV40 (simian virus 40)
   3396..3517    +  polyA_signal   SV40 poly(A) signal: SV40 polyadenylation signal
   3551..3979    -  rep_origin     f1 ori (sequence partly withheld): f1 bacteriophage origin of replication; arrow indicates direction of (+) strand synthesis
   4006..4110    +  promoter       AmpR promoter: bla
   4112..4469    +  promoter       SV40 promoter: SV40 enhancer and early promoter
   4504..5298    +  CDS            NeoR/KanR: aminoglycoside phosphotransferase from Tn5; aph(3')-II (or nptII); confers resistance to neomycin, kanamycin, and G418 (Geneticin®)
   5319..5471    +  CDS            ble (fragment): BLE_KLEPN - Experimental evidence at protein level: Swiss-Prot protein existence level 1. Binding protein with a strong affinity to the bleomycin family of antibiotics. Binds to CL990; an antimitotic-antibiotic compound. From Klebsiella pneumoniae.
   5530..5577    +  polyA_signal   HSV TK poly(A) signal: herpes simplex virus thymidine kinase polyadenylation signal (Cole and Stacy, 1985)
   5668..5684    -  polyA_signal   bGH poly(A) signal (fragment): bovine growth hormone polyadenylation signal
   5906..6494    +  rep_origin     ori: high-copy-number ColE1/pMB1/pBR322/pUC origin of replication
