[The description below was written by a language model from this plasmid's Addgene catalogue record and pLannotate feature annotations shown in this document.]
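Description:
pN1-RnKIF5C(1-560)-Halo-Flag is a mammalian expression plasmid built on the pEGFP-N1 backbone, in which the EGFP reading frame appears to have been replaced by a HaloTag-Flag module, as no EGFP feature is annotated. It is propagated in E. coli from a high-copy ColE1/pUC-type origin. It carries a single NeoR/KanR (Tn5 aminoglycoside phosphotransferase) cassette driven by tandem bacterial (bla) and SV40 early promoters and ending in an HSV TK polyadenylation signal. This gene therefore gives kanamycin resistance in bacteria and G418 resistance in transfected mammalian cells. An f1 origin is also present. The short ble, bGH poly(A) and SV40 large T antigen fragments in the automated annotation are most likely residual backbone sequence rather than functional parts.

The payload is a truncated rat kinesin-1 heavy chain, KIF5C, covering amino acids 1-560. It was cloned between HindIII and AgeI sites downstream of the human CMV immediate-early enhancer and promoter, with an SV40 polyadenylation signal at the 3′ end. The feature table splits this coding region into a rat Kif5c match and a squid kinesin heavy chain match. The second hit most likely reflects homology-based annotation of the remainder of the same open reading frame, not a second insert. Fused at the C terminus is a dehalogenase-derived sequence annotated as Rhodococcus dhaA, which corresponds to the HaloTag and allows covalent labelling with chloroalkane ligands such as fluorescent dyes. A Flag epitope follows for antibody detection or purification. The record gives the purpose as mammalian cell expression of this tagged, truncated motor, and the associated publication concerns kinesin-1 motility and motor-induced microtubule damage in cells.
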