Addgene plasmid #188071: pN1-RnKIF5C(1-560)-Halo-Flag
Purpose: Mammalian cell expression of truncated version (aa 1-560) of rat kinesin-1 KIF5C tagged with Halo and Flag tags
Depositing lab: Kristen Verhey. Depositing organization: University of Michigan. Publication: A kinesin-1 variant reveals motor-induced microtubule damage in cells. Budaitis BG, Badieyan S, Yue Y, Blasius TL, Reinemann DN, Lang MJ, Cianfrocco MA, Verhey KJ. Curr Biol. 2022 Jun 6;32(11):2416-2429.e6. doi: 10.1016/j.cub.2022.04.020. Epub 2022 May 2. PubMed 35504282.
Backbone
  Vector backbone: pEGFP-N1
  Vector type: Mammalian Expression
  Selectable markers: Neomycin (select with G418)
Growth in bacteria
  Bacterial resistance: Kanamycin, 50 μg/mL
  Growth temperature: 37°C
  Growth strain: DH5alpha
  Copy number: Unknown
Gene/Insert
  Gene/Insert name: rat KIF5C
  Species: R. norvegicus (rat)
  Mutation: aa1-560
  Entrez Gene: Kif5c
  Promoter: CMV
  Tag / fusion protein: Halo (C terminal on insert); Flag (C terminal on insert)
  Cloning method: Restriction Enzyme; 5′ cloning site HindIII (not destroyed); 3′ cloning site AgeI (not destroyed)
  Sequencing primers: 5′ EGFPN1seqfor
Terms and licenses: Academic/Nonprofit Terms; Industry Terms: Not Available to Industry
How to cite: pN1-RnKIF5C(1-560)-Halo-Flag was a gift from Kristen Verhey (Addgene plasmid # 188071 ; http://n2t.net/addgene:188071 ; RRID:Addgene_188071)
